LOCUS       Exported 4530 bp ds-DNA circular SYN 12-MAY-2021
DEFINITION  Mammalian expression plasmid for SARS-CoV-2 nsp7.
ACCESSION   .
VERSION     .
KEYWORDS    pGBW-m4134071
SOURCE      synthetic DNA construct
  ORGANISM  synthetic DNA construct
REFERENCE   1 (bases 1 to 4530)
  TITLE     SARS-CoV-2 protein Mammalian expression constructs, tagged, for
            protein expression and/or purification
REFERENCE   2 (bases 1 to 4530)
  AUTHORS   .
  TITLE     Direct Submission
  JOURNAL   Exported May 12, 2021 from SnapGene Server 1.1.58
            http://www.snapgene.com
FEATURES             Location/Qualifiers
     source          1..4530
                     /organism="synthetic DNA construct"
                     /mol_type="other DNA"
     CDS             257..277
                     /codon_start=1
                     /product="tobacco etch virus (TEV) protease recognition and
                     cleavage site"
                     /label=TEV site
                     /translation="ENLYFQS"
     CDS             281..346
                     /codon_start=1
                     /product="three tandem FLAG(R) epitope tags, followed by an
                     enterokinase cleavage site"
                     /label=3xFLAG
                     /translation="DYKDHDGDYKDHDIDYKDDDDK"
     polyA_signal    399..520
                     /label=SV40 poly(A) signal
                     /note="SV40 polyadenylation signal"
     primer_bind     complement(410..429)
                     /label=EBV-rev
                     /note="SV40 polyA terminator, reverse primer"
     primer_bind     464..483
                     /label=SV40pA-R
                     /note="SV40 polyA, reverse primer"
     terminator      635..681
                     /label=T7 terminator
                     /note="transcription terminator for bacteriophage T7 RNA
                     polymerase"
     terminator      711..847
                     /label=rrnG terminator
                     /note="transcription terminator from the E. coli ribosomal
                     RNA rrnG operon (Albrechtsen et al., 1991)"
     misc_feature    892..963
                     /label=3' beta-globin insulator
                     /note="insulator downstream of the human beta-globin locus
                     (Farrell et al., 2002)"
     rep_origin      complement(1189..1777)
                     /direction=LEFT
                     /label=ori
                     /note="high-copy-number ColE1/pMB1/pBR322/pUC origin of
                     replication"
     primer_bind     complement(1269..1288)
                     /label=pBR322ori-F
                     /note="pBR322 origin, forward primer"
     CDS             2523..3383
                     /codon_start=1
                     /gene="bla"
                     /product="beta-lactamase"
                     /label=AmpR
                     /note="confers resistance to ampicillin, carbenicillin, and
                     related antibiotics"
                     /translation="MSIQHFRVALIPFFAAFCLPVFAHPETLVKVKDAEDQLGARVGYI
                     ELDLNSGKILESFRPEERFPMMSTFKVLLCGAVLSRIDAGQEQLGRRIHYSQNDLVEYS
                     PVTEKHLTDGMTVRELCSAAITMSDNTAANLLLTTIGGPKELTAFLHNMGDHVTRLDRW
                     EPELNEAIPNDERDTTMPVAMATTLRKLLTGELLTLASRQQLIDWMEADKVAGPLLRSA
                     LPAGWFIADKSGAGERGSRGIIAALGPDGKPSRIVVIYTTGSQATMDERNRQIAEIGAS
                     LIKHW"
     primer_bind     complement(2741..2760)
                     /label=Amp-R
                     /note="Ampicillin resistance gene, reverse primer"
     terminator      3396..3532
                     /label=rrnG terminator
                     /note="transcription terminator from the E. coli ribosomal
                     RNA rrnG operon (Albrechtsen et al., 1991)"
     misc_feature    3684..3755
                     /label=5' beta-globin insulator
                     /note="insulator upstream of the human beta-globin locus
                     (Farrell et al., 2002)"
     terminator      3760..3806
                     /label=T7 terminator
                     /note="transcription terminator for bacteriophage T7 RNA
                     polymerase"
     polyA_signal    3824..3872
                     /note="synthetic polyadenylation signal"
     enhancer        3953..4256
                     /label=CMV enhancer
                     /note="human cytomegalovirus immediate early enhancer"
     promoter        4258..4460
                     /label=CMV promoter
                     /note="human cytomegalovirus (CMV) immediate early
                     promoter"
     primer_bind     4411..4431
                     /label=CMV-F
                     /note="Human CMV immediate early promoter, forward primer"
ORIGIN
        1 caccatgagc aaaatgtctg acgtcaagtg tacatccgta gttctgttat cagtgcttca
       61 acagctgcgg gtggagagtt cgtcaaagct ctgggcccag tgcgtgcagc tgcacaatga
      121 tatattgctc gcgaaagata ctacggaagc tttcgagaag atggtcagct tgctatctgt
      181 tctactgagc atgcaaggag cagtagacat caacaaactt tgcgaagaga tgttagacaa
      241 ccgagccacc ctgcaagaaa acctttactt tcagtcgatg gattataagg accacgatgg
      301 agactacaaa gatcatgaca ttgattacaa ggacgacgat gacaaataag ctagcttgac
      361 tgactgagat acagcgtacc ttcagctcac agacatgata agatacattg atgagtttgg
      421 acaaaccaca actagaatgc agtgaaaaaa atgctttatt tgtgaaattt gtgatgctat
      481 tgctttattt gtaaccatta taagctgcaa taaacaagtt aacaacaaca attgcattca
      541 ttttatgttt caggttcagg gggaggtgtg ggaggttttt taaagcaagt aaaacctcta
      601 caaatgtggt attggcccat ctctatcggt atcgtagcat aaccccttgg ggcctctaaa
      661 cgggtcttga ggggtttttt gtgcccctcg ggccggattg ctatctaccg gcattggcgc
      721 agaaaaaaat gcctgatgcg acgctgcgcg tcttatactc ccacatatgc cagattcagc
      781 aacggatacg gcttccccaa cttgcccact tccatacgtg tcctccttac cagaaattta
      841 tccttaaggt cgtcagctat cctgcaggcg atctctcgat ttcgatcaag acattccttt
      901 aatggtcttt tctggacacc actaggggtc agaagtagtt catcaaactt tcttccctcc
      961 ctaatctcat tggttacctt gggctatcga aacttaatta accagtcaag tcagctactt
     1021 ggcgagatcg acttgtctgg gtttcgacta cgctcagaat tgcgtcagtc aagttcgatc
     1081 tggtccttgc tattgcaccc gttctccgat tacgagtttc atttaaatca tgtgagcaaa
     1141 aggccagcaa aaggccagga accgtaaaaa ggccgcgttg ctggcgtttt tccataggct
     1201 ccgcccccct gacgagcatc acaaaaatcg acgctcaagt cagaggtggc gaaacccgac
     1261 aggactataa agataccagg cgtttccccc tggaagctcc ctcgtgcgct ctcctgttcc
     1321 gaccctgccg cttaccggat acctgtccgc ctttctccct tcgggaagcg tggcgctttc
     1381 tcatagctca cgctgtaggt atctcagttc ggtgtaggtc gttcgctcca agctgggctg
     1441 tgtgcacgaa ccccccgttc agcccgaccg ctgcgcctta tccggtaact atcgtcttga
     1501 gtccaacccg gtaagacacg acttatcgcc actggcagca gccactggta acaggattag
     1561 cagagcgagg tatgtaggcg gtgctacaga gttcttgaag tggtggccta actacggcta
     1621 cactagaaga acagtatttg gtatctgcgc tctgctgaag ccagttacct tcggaaaaag
     1681 agttggtagc tcttgatccg gcaaacaaac caccgctggt agcggtggtt tttttgtttg
     1741 caagcagcag attacgcgca gaaaaaaagg atctcaagaa gatcctttga tcttttctac
     1801 ggggtctgac gctcagtgga acgaaaactc acgttaaggg attttggtca tgagattatc
     1861 aaaaaggatc ttcacctaga tccttttaaa ttaaaaatga agttttaaat caatctaaag
     1921 tatatatgag taaacttggt ctgacagtta ccaatgctta atcagtgagg cacctatctc
     1981 agcgatctgt ctatttcgtt catccatagt tgcatttaaa tttccgaact ctccaaggcc
     2041 ctcgtcggaa aatcttcaaa cctttcgtcc gatccatctt gcaggctacc tctcgaacga
     2101 actatcgcaa gtctcttggc cggccttgcg ccttggctat tgcttggcag cgcctatcgc
     2161 caggtattac tccaatcccg aatatccgag atcgggatca cccgagagaa gttcaaccta
     2221 catcctcaat cccgatctat ccgagatccg aggaatatcg aaatcggggc gcgcctggtg
     2281 taccgagaac gatcctctca gtgcgagtct cgacgatcca tatcgttgct tggcagtcag
     2341 ccagtcggaa tccagcttgg gacccaggaa gtccaatcgt cagatattgt actcaagcct
     2401 ggtcacggca gcgtaccgat ctgtttaaac ctagatattg atagtctgat cggtcaacgt
     2461 ataatcgagt cctagctttt gcaaacatct atcaagagac aggatcagca ggaggctttc
     2521 gcatgagtat tcaacatttc cgtgtcgccc ttattccctt ttttgcggca ttttgccttc
     2581 ctgtttttgc tcacccagaa acgctggtga aagtaaaaga tgctgaagat cagttgggtg
     2641 cgcgagtggg ttacatcgaa ctggatctca acagcggtaa gatccttgag agttttcgcc
     2701 ccgaagaacg ctttccaatg atgagcactt ttaaagttct gctatgtggc gcggtattat
     2761 cccgtattga cgccgggcaa gagcaactcg gtcgccgcat acactattct cagaatgact
     2821 tggttgagta ttcaccagtc acagaaaagc atcttacgga tggcatgaca gtaagagaat
     2881 tatgcagtgc tgccataacc atgagtgata acactgcggc caacttactt ctgacaacga
     2941 ttggaggacc gaaggagcta accgcttttt tgcacaacat gggggatcat gtaactcgcc
     3001 ttgatcgttg ggaaccggag ctgaatgaag ccataccaaa cgacgagcgt gacaccacga
     3061 tgcctgtagc aatggcaaca accttgcgta aactattaac tggcgaacta cttactctag
     3121 cttcccggca acagttgata gactggatgg aggcggataa agttgcagga ccacttctgc
     3181 gctcggccct tccggctggc tggtttattg ctgataaatc tggagccggt gagcgtgggt
     3241 ctcgcggtat cattgcagca ctggggccag atggtaagcc ctcccgtatc gtagttatct
     3301 acacgacggg gagtcaggca actatggatg aacgaaatag acagatcgct gagataggtg
     3361 cctcactgat taagcattgg taaccgattc taggtgcatt ggcgcagaaa aaaatgcctg
     3421 atgcgacgct gcgcgtctta tactcccaca tatgccagat tcagcaacgg atacggcttc
     3481 cccaacttgc ccacttccat acgtgtcctc cttaccagaa atttatcctt aagatcccga
     3541 atcgtttaaa ctcgactctg gctctatcga atctccgtcg tttcgagctt acgcgaacag
     3601 ccgtggcgct catttgctcg tcgggcatcg aatctcgtca gctatcgtca gcttaccttt
     3661 ttggcagcga tcgcggctcc cgacatcttg gaccattagc tccacaggta tcttcttccc
     3721 tctagtggtc ataacagcag cttcagctac ctctcaattc aaaaaacccc tcaagacccg
     3781 tttagaggcc ccaaggggtt atgctatcaa tcgttgcgtt acacacacaa aaaaccaaca
     3841 cacatccatc ttcgatggat agcgatttta ttatctaact gctgatcgag tgtagccaga
     3901 tctagtaatc aattacgggg tcattagttc atagcccata tatggagttc cgcgttacat
     3961 aacttacggt aaatggcccg cctggctgac cgcccaacga cccccgccca ttgacgtcaa
     4021 taatgacgta tgttcccata gtaacgccaa tagggacttt ccattgacgt caatgggtgg
     4081 agtatttacg gtaaactgcc cacttggcag tacatcaagt gtatcatatg ccaagtacgc
     4141 cccctattga cgtcaatgac ggtaaatggc ccgcctggca ttatgcccag tacatgacct
     4201 tatgggactt tcctacttgg cagtacatct acgtattagt catcgctatt accatgctga
     4261 tgcggttttg gcagtacatc aatgggcgtg gatagcggtt tgactcacgg ggatttccaa
     4321 gtctccaccc cattgacgtc aatgggagtt tgttttggca ccaaaatcaa cgggactttc
     4381 caaaatgtcg taacaactcc gccccattga cgcaaatggg cggtaggcgt gtacggtggg
     4441 aggtctatat aagcagagct ggtttagtga accgtcagat cagatctttg tcgatcctac
     4501 catccactcg acacacccgc cagcggccgc
//
